Addgene plasmid #98940: pZa-tetO-csgAYW-CmR
Purpose: Conductive Curli Protein csgAYW
Depositing lab: Urartu Seker. Depositing organization: Bilkent University. Publication: Genetically encoded conductive protein nanofibers secreted by engineered cells. Kalyoncu E, Ahan RE, Ölmez TT, Şeker UÖŞ. RSC Adv. 2017, Issue 52. doi: 10.1039/C7RA06289C.
Backbone
  Vector backbone: pZa-tetO-CmR
  Backbone size w/o insert (bp): 2274
  Total vector size (bp): 2763
  Vector type: Bacterial Expression
Growth in bacteria
  Bacterial resistance: Chloramphenicol, 25 μg/mL
  Growth temperature: 37°C
  Growth strain: DH5alpha
  Copy number: Low Copy
Gene/Insert
  Gene/Insert name: csgAYW
  Insert size (bp): 489
  GenBank ID: NC_000913.3
  Promoter: tetO
  Tag / fusion protein: YYRKYKEYDDW (C terminal on insert)
  Cloning method: Restriction Enzyme; 5′ cloning site KpnI (not destroyed); 3′ cloning site MluI (not destroyed)
  Sequencing primers: 5′ TGGTGAAAGTTGGAACCTCTT
Terms and licenses: Academic/Nonprofit Terms; Industry Terms: Not Available to Industry
How to cite: pZa-tetO-csgAYW-CmR was a gift from Urartu Seker (Addgene plasmid # 98940 ; http://n2t.net/addgene:98940 ; RRID:Addgene_98940)
