[The description below was written by a language model from this plasmid's Addgene catalogue record and pLannotate feature annotations shown in this document.]
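Description:
pZa-tetO-csgAYW-CmR is a small bacterial expression plasmid (about 2.8 kb) built on the pZa-tetO-CmR backbone for use in Escherichia coli. It replicates from a p15A origin, which gives a low-to-medium copy number and is compatible with ColE1-type plasmids in the same cell. Selection is by chloramphenicol, through a chloramphenicol acetyltransferase gene driven by its native cat promoter and followed by the phage lambda t0 terminator. The annotation also picks up a short RSF-origin-like fragment next to p15A, most likely a partial sequence match rather than a second functional origin.

The payload is csgAYW, a 489 bp insert cloned between KpnI and MluI. It encodes a modified form of CsgA, the major structural subunit of E. coli curli fibres, carrying a short C-terminal peptide rich in aromatic residues (tyrosine and tryptophan). Automated annotation recognises only part of the coding region as csgA. Expression is driven by the PLtetO-1 promoter, a phage lambda PL derivative with tet operator sites that is repressed by TetR and induced with tetracycline analogues where the repressor is present; the plasmid itself shows no annotated tetR gene, so any repressor would have to come from the host or another plasmid. Transcription ends at the rrnB T1 terminator. Upstream of the expression cassette lie a partial PLtetO-1 copy, a 5S rRNA segment and a partial rrnB T1 terminator, whose role the record does not explain.

According to the record, the construct is intended to produce a conductive curli protein, so that engineered cells secrete genetically encoded, self-assembling conductive protein nanofibres.
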