Features (pLannotate 1.2.2; 11 found; start..end, strand, type, name):
     39..141     -  promoter       cat promoter: promoter of the E. coli cat gene encoding chloramphenicol acetyltransferase
    180..234     +  promoter       PLtetO-1 promoter (fragment): modified phage lambda PL promoter with tet operator sites (Lutz and Bujard, 1997)
    313..428     +  ncRNA          5S rRNA: Accession: RF00001 - 5S ribosomal RNA
    432..469     +  terminator     rrnB T1 terminator (fragment): transcription terminator T1 from the E. coli rrnB gene
    476..549     +  promoter       PLtetO-1 promoter: modified phage lambda PL promoter with tet operator sites (Lutz and Bujard, 1997)
    602..877     +  CDS            csgA (fragment): CSGA_ECOLI - Experimental evidence at protein level: Swiss-Prot protein existence level 1. Curlin is the structural subunit of the curli fimbriae. Curli are coiled surface structures that assemble preferentially at growth temperatures below 37 degrees Celsius. Curli can bind to fibronectin. From Escherichia coli (strain K12).
   1108..1194    +  terminator     rrnB T1 terminator: Escherichia coli rrnB; transcription terminator T1 from the E. coli rrnB gene
   1220..1275    -  rep_origin     RSF ori (fragment): Plasmids containing the RSF 1030 origin of replication can be propagated in E. coli cells that contain additional plasmids with compatible origins.
   1363..1908    -  rep_origin     p15A ori: Plasmids containing the medium-copy-number p15A origin of replication can be propagated in E. coli cells that contain a second plasmid with the ColE1 origin.
   2022..2116    -  terminator     lambda t0 terminator: transcription terminator from phage lambda
   2137..38      -  CDS            CmR (across the origin): chloramphenicol acetyltransferase; cat; confers resistance to chloramphenicol
>Addgene plasmid #98940 | pZa-tetO-csgAYW-CmR | addgene full sequence | sequence record 199064 | Addgene NGS Result
ATATCAACGGTGGTATATCCAGTGATTTTTTTCTCCATTTTAGCTTCCTTAGCTCCTGAAAATCTCGATA
ACTCAAAAAATACGCCCGGTAGTGATCTTATTTCATTATGGTGAAAGTTGGAACCTCTTACGTGCCGATC
AACGTCTCATTTTCGCCAGATATCGACGTCAAAGGGCCCTCCCTATCAGTGATAGAGATTGACATCCCTA
TCAGTGATAGAGATACTGAGCACAGTCGACACCCAAATCCAGGAGGTGATTGGTAGTGGTGGTTAATGAA
AATTAACTTACTACTACCATATATCTCTAGATGCCTGGCGGCAGTAGCGCGGTGGTCCCACCTGACCCCA
TGCCGAACTCAGAAGTGAAACGCCGTAGCGCCGATGGTAGTGTGGGGTCTCCCCATGCGAGAGTAGGGAA
CTGCCAGGCATCAAATAAAACGAAAGGCTCAGTCGAAAGACTGGGCCTTCTCGAGTCCCTATCAGTGATA
GAGATTGACATCCCTATCAGTGATAGAGATACTGAGCACATCAGCAGGACGCACTGACCGAATTCTACCA
TTCACCTCTTGGATTTGGGTATTAAAGAGGAGAAAGGTACCATGAAACTTTTAAAAGTAGCAGCAATTGC
AGCAATCGTATTCTCCGGTAGCGCTCTGGCAGGTGTTGTTCCTCAGTACGGCGGCGGCGGTAACCACGGT
GGTGGCGGTAATAATAGCGGCCCAAATTCTGAGCTGAACATTTACCAGTACGGTGGCGGTAACTCTGCAC
TTGCTCTGCAAACTGATGCCCGTAACTCTGACTTGACTATTACCCAGCATGGCGGCGGTAATGGTGCAGA
TGTTGGTCAGGGCTCAGATGACAGCTCAATCGATCTGACCCAACGTGGCTTCGGTAACAGCGCTACTCTT
GATCAGTGGAACGGCAAAAATTCTGAAATGACGGTTAAACAGTTCGGTGGTGGCAACGGTGCTGCAGTTG
ACCAGACTGCATCTAACTCCTCCGTCAACGTGACTCAGGTTGGCTTTGGTAACAACGCGACCGCTCATCA
GTACTACTATCGCAAATACAAAGAGTACGATGATTGGTAAACGCGTGCTAGAGGCATCAAATAAAACGAA
AGGCTCAGTCGAAAGACTGGGCCTTTCGTTTTATCTGTTGTTTGTCGGTGAACGCTCTCCTGAGTAGGAC
AAATCCGCCGCCCTAGACCTAGGGATATATTCCGCTTCCTCGCTCACTGACTCGCTACGCTCGGTCGTTC
GACTGCGGCGAGCGGAAATGGCTTACGAACGGGGCGGAGATTTCCTGGAAGATGCCAGGAAGATACTTAA
CAGGGAAGTGAGAGGGCCGCGGCAAAGCCGTTTTTCCATAGGCTCCGCCCCCCTGACAAGCATCACGAAA
TCTGACGCTCAAATCAGTGGTGGCGAAACCCGACAGGACTATAAAGATACCAGGCGTTTCCCCCTGGCGG
CTCCCTCGTGCGCTCTCCTGTTCCTGCCTTTCGGTTTACCGGTGTCATTCCGCTGTTATGGCCGCGTTTG
TCTCATTCCACGCCTGACACTCAGTTCCGGGTAGGCAGTTCGCTCCAAGCTGGACTGTATGCACGAACCC
CCCGTTCAGTCCGACCGCTGCGCCTTATCCGGTAACTATCGTCTTGAGTCCAACCCGGAAAGACATGCAA
AAGCACCACTGGCAGCAGCCACTGGTAATTGATTTAGAGGAGTTAGTCTTGAAGTCATGCGCCGGTTAAG
GCTAAACTGAAAGGACAAGTTTTGGTGACTGCGCTCCTCCAAGCCAGTTACCTCGGTTCAAAGAGTTGGT
AGCTCAGAGAACCTTCGAAAAACCGCCCTGCAAGGCGGTTTTTTCGTTTTCAGAGCAAGAGATTACGCGC
AGACCAAAACGATCTCAAGAAGATCATCTTATTAATCAGATAAAATATTTCTAGATTTCAGTGCAATTTA
TCTCTTCAAATGTAGCACCTGAAGTCAGCCCCATACGATATAAGTTGTTACTAGTGCTTGGATTCTCACC
AATAAAAAACGCCCGGCGGCAACCGAGCGTTCTGAACAAATCCAGATGGAGTTCTGAGGTCATTACTGGA
TCTATCAACAGGAGTCCAAGCGAGCTCGATATCAAATTACGCCCCGCCCTGCCACTCATCGCAGTACTGT
TGTAATTCATTAAGCATTCTGCCGACATGGAAGCCATCACAAACGGCATGATGAACCTGAATCGCCAGCG
GCATCAGCACCTTGTCGCCTTGCGTATAATATTTGCCCATGGTGAAAACGGGGGCGAAGAAGTTGTCCAT
ATTGGCCACGTTTAAATCAAAACTGGTGAAACTCACCCAGGGATTGGCTGAGACGAAAAACATATTCTCA
ATAAACCCTTTAGGGAAATAGGCCAGGTTTTCACCGTAACACGCCACATCTTGCGAATATATGTGTAGAA
ACTGCCGGAAATCGTCGTGGTATTCACTCCAGAGCGATGAAAACGTTTCAGTTTGCTCATGGAAAACGGT
GTAACAAGGGTGAACACTATCCCATATCACCAGCTCACCGTCTTTCATTGCCATACGGAATTCCGGATGA
GCATTCATCAGGCGGGCAAGAATGTGAATAAAGGCCGGATAAAACTTGTGCTTATTTTTCTTTACGGTCT
TTAAAAAGGCCGTAATATCCAGCTGAACGGTCTGGTTATAGGTACATTGAGCAACTGACTGAAATGCCTC
AAAATGTTCTTTACGATGCCATTGGGAT
