>Addgene plasmid #98940 | pZa-tetO-csgAYW-CmR | depositor partial sequence | sequence record 181321 | csgYW gene
ATGAAACTTTTAAAAGTAGCAGCAATTGCAGCAATCGTATTCTCCGGTAGCGCTCTGGCAGGTGTTGTTC
CTCAGTACGGCGGCGGCGGTAACCACGGTGGTGGCGGTAATAATAGCGGCCCAAATTCTGAGCTGAACAT
TTACCAGTACGGTGGCGGTAACTCTGCACTTGCTCTGCAAACTGATGCCCGTAACTCTGACTTGACTATT
ACCCAGCATGGCGGCGGTAATGGTGCAGATGTTGGTCAGGGCTCAGATGACAGCTCAATCGATCTGACCC
AACGTGGCTTCGGTAACAGCGCTACTCTTGATCAGTGGAACGGCAAAAATTCTGAAATGACGGTTAAACA
GTTCGGTGGTGGCAACGGTGCTGCAGTTGACCAGACTGCATCTAACTCCTCCGTCAACGTGACTCAGGTT
GGCTTTGGTAACAACGCGACCGCTCATCAGTACTACTATCGCAAATACAAAGAGTACGATGATTGGTAA
